Addgene plasmid #17175: M25 NacMS>Nac
Depositing lab: Randall Moon. Depositing organization: University of Washington. Publication: Direct regulation of nacre, a zebrafish MITF homolog required for pigment cell formation, by the Wnt pathway. Dorsky RI, Raible DW, Moon RT. Genes Dev. 2000 Jan 15;14(2):158-62. PubMed 10652270.
Backbone
  Vector backbone: n/a
Growth in bacteria
  Bacterial resistance: Ampicillin, 100 μg/mL
  Growth temperature: 37°C
  Growth strain: DH5alpha
  Copy number: Unknown
Gene/Insert
  Gene/Insert name: nacre promoter driving nacre cDNA (alt name: nacre)
  Species: D. rerio (zebrafish)
  Mutation: All three Tcf/Lef sites are mutated
  GenBank ID: AF211890
  Entrez Gene: mitfa (a.k.a. nacre, z3A.1)
  Cloning method: Restriction Enzyme
  Sequencing primers: 5′ n/a
Terms and licenses: Academic/Nonprofit Terms; Industry Terms: Not Available to Industry
Depositor comments: Note for Use: Description: zebrafish nacre promoter driving nacre cDNA. All three LEF. sites are mutated, so this is a control construct. Ref: R.I. Dorsky et al., 2000, Genes & Development, 14:158-162.
How to cite: M25 NacMS>Nac was a gift from Randall Moon (Addgene plasmid # 17175 ; http://n2t.net/addgene:17175 ; RRID:Addgene_17175)
