[The description below was written by a language model from this plasmid's Addgene catalogue record.]
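Description:
M25 NacMS>Nac is a bacterial plasmid carrying a zebrafish (Danio rerio) expression cassette in which the promoter of the nacre gene drives the nacre cDNA. Nacre, now designated mitfa, is the zebrafish homolog of the transcription factor MITF and is required for pigment cell formation. The record does not name the vector backbone, and no feature table is available, so the origin of replication, polyadenylation signal and any other backbone elements are not stated. The only documented selection marker is ampicillin resistance for propagation in E. coli, the copy number is listed as unknown, and the insert was assembled by restriction enzyme cloning.

The defining feature of this version is that all three Tcf/Lef binding sites in the nacre promoter have been mutated. Tcf/Lef factors are the DNA-binding effectors of canonical Wnt/beta-catenin signalling, so removing their sites is expected to uncouple the promoter from direct Wnt pathway input while leaving the rest of the regulatory sequence and the coding region intact. The depositor describes the plasmid as a control construct, which implies comparison against a version with intact promoter sites, in work addressing whether nacre is directly regulated by the Wnt pathway. In that context, a promoter-driven nacre cDNA tests whether the regulatory region can supply enough nacre function to support pigment cell development, and the mutant promoter tests how much this depends on the Tcf/Lef sites. The record gives no details of the delivery method or the specific assays used.
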