>Addgene plasmid #17175 | M25 NacMS>Nac | addgene partial sequence | sequence record 22942 | 17175 with SP6
CATCGATTTAAAGCTATGGAGCAAAAGCTCATTTCTGAAGAGGACTTGAATGAAATGGAGCAAAAGCTCA
TTTCTGAAGAGGACTTGAATGAAATGGAGCAAAAGCTCATTTCTGAAGAGGACTTGAATGAAATGGAGCA
AAAGCTCATTTCTGAAGAGGACTTGAATGAAATGGAGCAAAAGCTCATTTCTGAAGAGGACTTGAATGAA
ATGGAGAGCTTGGGCGACCTCACCATGGAGCAAAAGCTCATTTCTGAAGAGGACTTGAATTCAAGGCCTC
TCGAGTACAGTCACTACCAGGTTCAGACCCACCTGGAAACCCCCTCGAAGTACCACATCCAGCAGAGCCA
GAGGCAGCAGGTGAAGCACTACCTGTCCAGTGCACTGGGAGCCAAGCTGAGCCCACAGGCCAGCACAGGG
CCCGGCCCCAGCCAGCCCGCCGAGCACGGCATGACCCCGGGACCCGGAGCCAGCGCTCCCAACAGCCCTA
TGGCCCTTCTCACCCTCAACTGTGAGAAAGAGATGGACGATGTAATTGAAGACATTATAAGTTTGGAATC
AAGCTACAGTGATGACATTCTTGGGTTCATGGATGCAGGACTTCAAATGACAAACACGATTCCAGTTTCA
GCAAACCTGCTGGACATGTACAGCAATCATGCTCTTCCTCCAGCTGGAGTTTCCATCAGTAACTCCTGCC
CCTCAAGCCTGCCGGCCGTCAAAAGGGAATTATCCGTTACTCCATCTCCGGGCATGATGCACATAATGGA
CAAAGCTGGACCATGTGGCAAGTTTGACTCTTATCAAAGACCTGATGGCTTTCCAGTAGAAGCAGAAGTC
AGAGCCCTGGCAAAAGAGAGACAAAAGAAGGACAACCACAACCTCATTGAACGAAGAANGCGGTTTAATA
TCAATGACAGAATTNAAGGAGCTGGGGACTTTAATTCCCAAGTCAAATGATCCAGAC
